>Addgene plasmid #37735 | pUASp YFP Rab30 WT | addgene partial sequence | sequence record 55828 | EGFP-C 5'-CATGGTCCTGCTGGAGTTCGTG-3'
TACAAGTCCGGACTCAGATCTCGAGCTCAAGCTTCGAATTCTGCAGTCGACGGTACCGCGGGCCCGGGAT
CATCAACAAGTTTGTACAAAAAAGCAGGCTTAATGGAGGACTACAAGTTCCTGTTCAAAATCGTCCTGGT
GGGCAATGCTGGTGTTGGAAAAACATGCCTAGTGCGCCGCTTTACTCAGGGTCTATTTCCACCTGGCCAG
GGTGCCACCATTGGTGTGGATTTCATGATTAAGACCGTGGAGGTGGAGGGCGAGAAGATCAAGCTACAAA
TCTGGGACACCGCCGGCCAGGAGCGGTTCCGATCCATCACGCAAAGCTACTATCGATCGGCTCACGCCTT
GATCCTGGTGTACGACATCAGCTGCCAGCCCACATTTGACTGCCTGCCGGACTGGCTGCGCGAGATCCAG
GAGTATGCCAACCCCAAGGTACTCAAAATCCTGGTGGGTAACAAGACGGACAGGGATGATCGAGAGATAC
CCACCCAGATTGGCGAAGAGTTCGCCAAGCAGCATGACATGTACTTCTTGGAGACATCCGCCAAGGAGGC
AGAGAACGTAGAGCGTCTGTTCTACGAGATTGCCGCCGAATTGATTGGTCAGGCAAGGAGCAAGGATGGC
AGTAGTTCGGCCGCAGCGGCAGCCGCCCAGCGTCAGTCGGAGGGCAGCTCCATCGGACTGGGGAGCTTCA
GTGCCAAGGCAGCGCAGAGCAATTGCTGTGGCGGACTCGCCAGCGGCGGCTCC
