[The description below was written by a language model from this plasmid's Addgene catalogue record.]
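Description:
pUASp YFP Rab30 WT is a Drosophila expression plasmid built on the pUASp backbone (about 9.9 kb without insert), a vector for GAL4-responsive transgene expression in flies. It is propagated in E. coli under ampicillin selection; the copy number is recorded as unknown. No feature table is available, so the bacterial origin, any fly transformation marker and the transposon or other integration elements in the backbone are not itemised in the record.

The payload is the Drosophila melanogaster Rab30 coding sequence (CG9100), a member of the Rab family of small GTPases, which regulate membrane trafficking. It was introduced by Gateway recombination so that it is fused in frame to an N-terminal YFP tag supplied by the backbone. Expression is listed as GAL4-driven, meaning the fusion is silent unless GAL4 binds the upstream activating sequences. Crossing transgenic flies to a chosen GAL4 driver line therefore gives tissue- or stage-specific production of YFP-Rab30. Placing the tag at the N terminus is the usual arrangement for Rab proteins, since it leaves the C terminus free, where Rabs are typically lipid-modified for membrane attachment.

"WT" indicates the wild-type form of the protein, as opposed to an engineered activity mutant. However, the depositor notes that this clone carries a single nucleotide polymorphism producing an S111P substitution, which users should bear in mind. The construct fits a collection of tagged Drosophila Rab reagents, and it is suited to visualising Rab30 subcellular localisation and Rab30-associated compartments in vivo.
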