Addgene plasmid #37735: pUASp YFP Rab30 WT
Depositing lab: Matthew Scott. Depositing organization: Stanford University. Publication: Thirty-one flavors of Drosophila rab proteins. Zhang J, Schulze KL, Hiesinger PR, Suyama K, Wang S, Fish M, Acar M, Hoskins RA, Bellen HJ, Scott MP. Genetics. 2007 Jun;176(2):1307-22. Epub 2007 Apr 3. 10.1534/genetics.106.066761 PubMed 17409086.
Backbone
  Vector backbone: pUASp
  Backbone size w/o insert (bp): 9939
  Vector type: Insect Expression ; Drosophila
Growth in bacteria
  Bacterial resistance: Ampicillin, 100 μg/mL
  Growth temperature: 37°C
  Growth strain: Top10
  Copy number: Unknown
Gene/Insert
  Gene/Insert name: Rab30
  Species: D. melanogaster (fly)
  Entrez Gene: Rab30 (a.k.a. Dmel_CG9100, AAF52477, CG9100, DmRab30, Dmel\CG9100, Q9VM50, Rab-30, rab30)
  Promoter: GAL4
  Tag / fusion protein: YFP (N terminal on backbone)
  Cloning method: Gateway Cloning
  Sequencing primers: 5′ EGFP-C; 3′ pUASp-3 (5'-AGGTTTAACCAGGGGATGCT-3')
Terms and licenses: Academic/Nonprofit Terms; Industry Terms: Not Available to Industry
Depositor comments: This construct contains a SNP - S111P.
How to cite: pUASp YFP Rab30 WT was a gift from Matthew Scott (Addgene plasmid # 37735 ; http://n2t.net/addgene:37735 ; RRID:Addgene_37735)
